Addgene plasmid #41189: pRNDM
Purpose: (Empty Backbone)
Depositing lab: Dan Bolon. Depositing organization: University of Massachusetts, Worcester. Publication: Dimerization of Hsp90 is required for in vivo function. Design and analysis of monomers and dimers. Wayne N, Bolon DN. J Biol Chem. 2007 Nov 30;282(48):35386-95. Epub 2007 Oct 1. 10.1074/jbc.M703844200 PubMed 17908693.
Backbone
  Vector backbone: pRS417
  Backbone size (bp): 3200
  Modifications to backbone: un-necessary regions were deleted to make a compact vector that lacks any BsaI restriction sites.
  Vector type: Bacteria-Yeas Shuttle
  Promoter: None
  Selectable markers: Gentamicin
Growth in bacteria
  Bacterial resistance: Kanamycin, 50 μg/mL
  Growth temperature: 37°C
  Growth strain: DH5alpha
  Copy number: High Copy
Gene/Insert
  Cloning method: Restriction Enzyme
Terms and licenses: Academic/Nonprofit Terms; Industry Terms: Not Available to Industry
How to cite: pRNDM was a gift from Dan Bolon (Addgene plasmid # 41189 ; http://n2t.net/addgene:41189 ; RRID:Addgene_41189)
