[The description below was written by a language model from this plasmid's Addgene catalogue record and pLannotate feature annotations shown in this document.]
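Description:
pRNDM is a compact, empty bacteria–yeast shuttle vector of about 3.2 kb, derived from pRS417 by deleting unnecessary regions so that the plasmid contains no BsaI restriction sites. In E. coli it replicates from a high-copy ColE1/pUC-type origin. In Saccharomyces cerevisiae it is maintained through a CEN/ARS element (CEN6 fused to an autonomously replicating sequence), which gives stable, low-copy, centromeric propagation.

A single KanMX-style cassette provides selection in both hosts. It consists of an aminoglycoside phosphotransferase gene, aph(3')-Ia, flanked by the Ashbya gossypii TEF promoter and TEF terminator. This gene confers the kanamycin resistance listed for bacterial growth. The catalogue names gentamicin as the additional selectable marker, which most plausibly means the related aminoglycoside geneticin (G418) normally used with this cassette in yeast, though the record does not say so explicitly. The other annotated features are an SP6 promoter and short fragments of the URA3 promoter, the pBR322 bom region and rop. These fragments appear to be remnants of the parental backbones left after trimming rather than functional elements.

The record lists no promoter for expressing a cloned gene and no insert, so any expression cassette must bring its own regulatory sequences and is introduced by restriction cloning. The absence of BsaI sites makes the backbone suitable for strategies that use this type IIS enzyme, such as seamless or cassette-based assembly of inserts and variant libraries. The record does not spell out a specific application, but the associated publication concerns the in vivo function of Hsp90 in yeast.
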