Features (pLannotate 1.2.2; 9 found; start..end, strand, type, name):
    100..297     -  terminator     TEF terminator: Ashbya gossypii TEF terminator
    303..1118    -  CDS            KanR: aminoglycoside phosphotransferase; aph(3')-Ia; confers resistance to kanamycin
   1119..1462    -  promoter       TEF promoter: Ashbya gossypii TEF promoter
   1515..1533    -  promoter       SP6 promoter: promoter for bacteriophage SP6 RNA polymerase
   1599..1731    -  promoter       URA3 promoter (fragment): S. cerevisiae URA3
   1739..1788    -  misc_feature   bom (fragment): basis of mobility region from pBR322
   1890..1925    -  CDS            rop (fragment): Rop protein, which maintains plasmids at low copy number; rop
   1993..2496    -  misc_feature   CEN/ARS: S. cerevisiae CEN6 centromere fused to an autonomously replicating sequence
   2579..3167    +  rep_origin     ori: high-copy-number ColE1/pMB1/pBR322/pUC origin of replication
>Addgene plasmid #41189 | pRNDM | depositor full sequence | sequence record 54825 | pRNDM sequence 3185 bps
TTTTTACGGTTCCTGGGAACAAAAGCTGGAGCTAAGGCGCGCCGGTTTAAACGAGCTCGTTTTCGACACT
GGATGGCGGCGTTAGTATCGAATCGACAGCAGTATAGCGACCAGCATTCACATACGATTGACGCATGATA
TTACTTTCTGCGCACTTAACTTCGCATCTGGGCAGATGATGTCGAGGCGAAAAAAAATATAAATCACGCT
AACATTTGATTAAAATAGAACAACTACAATATAAAAAAACTATACAAATGACAAGTTCTTGAAAACAAGA
ATCTTTTTATTGTCAGTACTGATTAGAAAAACTCATCGAGCATCAAATGAAACTGCAATTTATTCATATC
AGGATTATCAATACCATATTTTTGAAAAAGCCGTTTCTGTAATGAAGGAGAAAACTCACCGAGGCAGTTC
CATAGGATGGCAAGATCCTGGTATCGGTCTGCGATTCCGACTCGTCCAACATCAATACAACCTATTAATT
TCCCCTCGTCAAAAATAAGGTTATCAAGTGAGAAATCACCATGAGTGACGACTGAATCCGGTGAGAATGG
CAAAAGCTTATGCATTTCTTTCCAGACTTGTTCAACAGGCCAGCCATTACGCTCGTCATCAAAATCACTC
GCATCAACCAAACCGTTATTCATTCGTGATTGCGCCTGAGCGAGACGAAATACGCGATCGCTGTTAAAAG
GACAATTACAAACAGGAATCGAATGCAACCGGCGCAGGAACACTGCCAGCGCATCAACAATATTTTCACC
TGAATCAGGATATTCTTCTAATACCTGGAATGCTGTTTTGCCGGGGATCGCAGTGGTGAGTAACCATGCA
TCATCAGGAGTACGGATAAAATGCTTGATGGTCGGAAGAGCTAATCGCATAAATTCCGTCAGCCAGTTTA
GTCTGACCATCTCATCTGTAACATCATTGGCAACGCTACCTTTGCCATGTTTCAGAAACAACTCTGGCGC
ATCGGGCTTCCCATACAATCGATAGATTGTCGCACCTGATTGCCCGACATTATCGCGAGCCCATTTATAC
CCATATAAATCAGCATCCATGTTGGAATTTAATCGCGGCCTCGAAACGTGAGTCTTTTCCTTACCCATGG
TTGTTTATGTTCGGATGTGATGTGAGAACTGTATCCTAGCAAGATTTTAAAAGGAAGTATATGAAAGAAG
AACCTCAGTGGCAAATCCTAACCTTTTATATTTCTCTACAGGGGCGCGGCGTGGGGACAATTCAACGCGT
CTGTGAGGGGAGCGTTTCCCTGCTCGCAGGTCTGCAGCGAGGAGCCGTAATTTTTGCTTCGCGCCGTGCG
GCCATCAAAATGTATGGATGCAAATGATTATACATGGGGATGTATGGGCTAAATGTACGGGCGACAGTCA
CATCATGCCCCTGAGCTGCGCACGTCAAGACTGTCAAGGAGGGTATTCTGGGCCTCCATGTCGCTGGCCG
GGTGACCCGGCGGGGACGAGGCAAGCTAAACAGATCGGCCGCGTTCTATAGTGTCACCTAAATCGTATGT
GTATGATACATAAGGTTATGTATTAATTGTAGCCGCGTTCTAACGACAATATGTCCATATATGCGTATAT
ATACCAATCTAAGTCTGTGCTCCTTCCTTCGTTCTTCCTTCTGTTCGGAGATTACCGAATCAAAAAAATT
TCAAGGAAACCGAAATCAAAAAAAAGAATAAAAAAAAAATGATGAATTGAAAAGGTGGTATGGTGCACTC
TCAGTACAATCTGCTCTGATGCCGCATAGTTAAGCCAGCCCCGACACCCGCCAACACCCGCTGACGCGCC
CTGACGGGCTTGTCTGCTCCCGGCATCCGCTTACAGACAAGCTGTGACCGTCTCCGGGAGCTGCATGTGT
CAGAGGTTTTCACCGTCATCACCGAAACGCGCGAGACGAAAGGGCCTCGTGATACGCCTATTTTTATAGG
TTAATGTCATGATAATAATGGTTTCTTAGACGGATCGCTTGCCTGTAACTTACACGCGCCTCGTATCTTT
TAATGATGGAATAATTTGGGAATTTACTCTGTGTTTATTTATTTTTATGTTTTGTATTTGGATTTTAGAA
AGTAAATAAAGAAGGTAGAAGAGTTACGGAATGAAGAAAAAAAAATAAACAAAGGTTTAAAAAATTTCAA
CAAAAAGCGTACTTTACATATATATTTATTAGACAAGAAAAGCAGATTAAATAGATATACATTCGATTAA
CGATAAGTAAAATGTAAAATCACAGGATTTTCGTGTGTGGTCTTCTACACAGACAAGATGAAACAATTCG
GCATTAATACCTGAGAGCAGGAAGAGCAAGATAAAAGGTAGTATTTGTTGGCGATCCCCCTAGAGTCTTT
TACATCTTCGGAAAACAAAAACTATTTTTTCTTTAATTTCTTTTTTTACTTTCTATTTTTAATTTATATA
TTTATATTAAAAAATTTAAATTATAATTATTTTTATAGCACGTGATGAAAAGGACCCAGGTGGCACTTTT
CGGGGAAATGTGCGTTCCACTGAGCGTCAGACCCCGTAGAAAAGATCAAAGGATCTTCTTGAGATCCTTT
TTTTCTGCGCGTAATCTGCTGCTTGCAAACAAAAAAACCACCGCTACCAGCGGTGGTTTGTTTGCCGGAT
CAAGAGCTACCAACTCTTTTTCCGAAGGTAACTGGCTTCAGCAGAGCGCAGATACCAAATACTGTTCTTC
TAGTGTAGCCGTAGTTAGGCCACCACTTCAAGAACTCTGTAGCACCGCCTACATACCTCGCTCTGCTAAT
CCTGTTACCAGTGGCTGCTGCCAGTGGCGATAAGTCGTGTCTTACCGGGTTGGACTCAAGACGATAGTTA
CCGGATAAGGCGCAGCGGTCGGGCTGAACGGGGGGTTCGTGCACACAGCCCAGCTTGGAGCGAACGACCT
ACACCGAACTGAGATACCTACAGCGTGAGCTATGAGAAAGCGCCACGCTTCCCGAAGGGAGAAAGGCGGA
CAGGTATCCGGTAAGCGGCAGGGTCGGAACAGGAGAGCGCACGAGGGAGCTTCCAGGGGGAAACGCCTGG
TATCTTTATAGTCCTGTCGGGTTTCGCCACCTCTGACTTGAGCGTCGATTTTTGTGATGCTCGTCAGGGG
GGCGGAGCCTATGGAAAAACGCCAGCAACGCGGCC
