>Addgene plasmid #41189 | pRNDM | addgene partial sequence | sequence record 56213 | pBR322ori-F 5'-GGGAAACGCCTGGTATCTTT-3'
GACTTGAGCGTCGATTTTTGTGATGCTCGTCAGGGGGGCGGAGCCTATGGAAAAACGCCAGCAACGCGGC
CTTTTTACGGTTCCTGGGAACAAAAGCTGGAGCTAAGGCGCGCCGGTTTAAACGAGCTCGTTTTCGACAC
TGGATGGCGGCGTTAGTATCGAATCGACAGCAGTATAGCGACCAGCATTCACATACGATTGACGCATGAT
ATTACTTTCTGCGCACTTAACTTCGCATCTGGGCAGATGATGTCGAGGCGAAAAAAAATATAAATCACGC
TAACATTTGATTAAAATAGAACAACTACAATATAAAAAAACTATACAAATGACAAGTTCTTGAAAACAAG
AATCTTTTTATTGTCAGTACTGATTAGAAAAACTCATCGAGCATCAAATGAAACTGCAATTTATTCATAT
CAGGATTATCAATACCATATTTTTGAAAAAGCCGTTTCTGTAATGAAGGAGAAAACTCACCGAGGCAGTT
CCATAGGATGGCAAGATCCTGGTATCGGTCTGCGATTCCGACTCGTCCAACATCAATACAACCTATTAAT
TTCCCCTCGTCAAAAATAAGGTTATCAAGTGAGAAATCACCATGAGTGACGACTGAATCCGGTGAGAATG
GCAAAAGCTTATGCATTTCTTTCCAGACTTGTTCAACAGGCCAGCCATTACGCTCGTCATCAAAATCACT
CGCATCAACCAAACCGTTATTCATTCGTGATTGCGCCTGAGCGAGACGAAATACGCGATCGCTGTTAAAA
GGACAATTACAAACAGGAATCGAATGCAACCGGCGCAGGAACACTGCCAGCGCATCAACAATATTTTCAC
CTGAATCAGGATATTCTTCTAATACCTGGAATGCTGTTTTGCCGGGGATCGCAGTGGTGAGTAACCATGC
ATCATCAGGAGTACGGATAAAATGCTTGATGGTCGGAAGAGCTAATC
