>Addgene plasmid #41189 | pRNDM | addgene partial sequence | sequence record 56570 | pBR322ori-3 5'-tttgtttgcaagcagcagat-3'
AAAAAATTTCAAGGAAACCGAAATCAAAAAAAAGAATAAAAAAAAAATGATGAATTGAAAAGGTGGTATG
GTGCACTCTCAGTACAATCTGCTCTGATGCCGCATAGTTAAGCCAGCCCCGACACCCGCCAACACCCGCT
GACGCGCCCTGACGGGCTTGTCTGCTCCCGGCATCCGCTTACAGACAAGCTGTGACCGTCTCCGGGAGCT
GCATGTGTCAGAGGTTTTCACCGTCATCACCGAAACGCGCGAGACGAAAGGGCCTCGTGATACGCCTATT
TTTATAGGTTAATGTCATGATAATAATGGTTTCTTAGACGGATCGCTTGCCTGTAACTTACACGCGCCTC
GTATCTTTTAATGATGGAATAATTTGGGAATTTACTCTGTGTTTATTTATTTTTATGTTTTGTATTTGGA
TTTTAGAAAGTAAATAAAGAAGGTAGAAGAGTTACGGAATGAAGAAAAAAAAATAAACAAAGGTTTAAAA
AATTTCAACAAAAAGCGTACTTTACATATATATTTATTAGACAAGAAAAGCAGATTAAATAGATATACAT
TCGATTAACGATAAGTAAAATGTAAAATCACAGGATTTTCGTGTGTGGTCTTCTACACAGACAAGATGAA
ACAATTCGGCATTAATACCTGAGAGCAGGAAGAGCAAGATAAAAGGTAGTATTTGTTGGCGATCCCCCTA
GAGTCTTTTACATCTTCGGAAAACAAAAACTATTTTTTCTTTAATTTCTTTTTTTACTTTCTATTTTTAA
TTTATATATTTATATTAAAAAATTTAAATTATAATTATTTTTATAGCACGTGATGAAAAGGACCCAGGTG
GCACTTTTCGGGGAAATGTGCGTTCCACTGAGCGTCAGACCCCGTAGAAAAGATCAAAGGATCTTCTTGA
G
