>Addgene plasmid #41189 | pRNDM | addgene partial sequence | sequence record 56571 | Kan-R 5'-ATCGCGAGCCCATTTATACC-3'
GTTGGAATTTAATCGCGGCCTCGAAACGTGAGTCTTTTCCTTACCCATGGTTGTTTATGTTCGGATGTGA
TGTGAGAACTGTATCCTAGCAAGATTTTAAAAGGAAGTATATGAAAGAAGAACCTCAGTGGCAAATCCTA
ACCTTTTATATTTCTCTACAGGGGCGCGGCGTGGGGACAATTCAACGCGTCTGTGAGGGGAGCGTTTCCC
TGCTCGCAGGTCTGCAGCGAGGAGCCGTAATTTTTGCTTCGCGCCGTGCGGCCATCAAAATGTATGGATG
CAAATGATTATACATGGGGATGTATGGGCTAAATGTACGGGCGACAGTCACATCATGCCCCTGAGCTGCG
CACGTCAAGACTGTCAAGGAGGGTATTCTGGGCCTCCATGTCGCTGGCCGGGTGACCCGGCGGGGACGAG
GCAAGCTAAACAGATCGGCCGCGTTCTATAGTGTCACCTAAATCGTATGTGTATGATACATAAGGTTATG
TATTAATTGTAGCCGCGTTCTAACGACAATATGTCCATATATGCGTATATATACCAATCTAAGTCTGTGC
TCCTTCCTTCGTTCTTCCTTCTGTTCGGAGATTACCGAATCAAAAAAATTTCAAGGAAACCGAAATCAAA
AAAAAGAATAAAAAAAAAATGATGAATTGAAAAGGTGGTATGGTGCACTCTCAGTACAATCTGCTCTGAT
GCCGCATAGTTAAGCCAGCCCCGACACCCGCCAACACCCGCTGACGCGCCCTGACGGGCTTGTCTGCTCC
CGGCATCCGCTTACAGACAAGCTGTGACCGTCTCCGGGAGCTGCATGTGTCAGAGGTTTTCACCGTCATC
ACCGAAACGCGCGAGACGAAAGGGCCTCGTGATACGCCTATTTTTATAGGTTAATGTCATGATAATAATG
GTTTCTTAGACGGATCGCTTGCCTGTA
